>Addgene plasmid #159558 | R989-X31-636: His6-MBP-tev-G-Hs.KRAS4b(1-188) Q61L | addgene full sequence | sequence record 313154 | Addgene NGS Result
ATCATGGAGATAATTAAAATGATAACCATCTCGCAAATAAATAAGTATTTTACTGTTTTCGTAACAGTTT
TGTAATAAAAAAACCTATAAATATTCCGGATTATTCATACCGTCCCACCATCGGGCGCGGATCACCATGG
GATCCCATCACCATCACCATCACGGCAAAATCGAAGAAGGTAAACTGGTAATCTGGATTAACGGCGATAA
AGGCTATAACGGTCTCGCTGAAGTCGGTAAGAAATTCGAGAAAGATACCGGAATTAAAGTCACCGTTGAG
CATCCGGATAAACTGGAAGAGAAATTCCCACAGGTTGCGGCAACTGGCGATGGCCCTGACATTATCTTCT
GGGCACACGACCGCTTTGGTGGCTACGCTCAATCTGGCCTGTTGGCTGAAATCACCCCGGACAAAGCGTT
CCAGGACAAGCTGTATCCGTTTACCTGGGATGCCGTACGTTACAACGGCAAGCTGATTGCTTACCCGATC
GCTGTTGAAGCGTTATCGCTGATTTATAACAAAGATCTGCTGCCGAACCCGCCAAAAACCTGGGAAGAGA
TCCCGGCGCTGGATAAAGAACTGAAAGCGAAAGGTAAGAGCGCGCTGATGTTCAACCTGCAAGAACCGTA
CTTCACCTGGCCGCTGATTGCTGCTGACGGGGGTTATGCGTTCAAGTATGAAAACGGCAAGTACGACATT
AAAGACGTGGGCGTGGATAACGCTGGCGCGAAAGCGGGTCTGACCTTCCTGGTTGACCTGATTAAAAACA
AACACATGAATGCAGACACCGATTACTCCATCGCAGAAGCTGCCTTTAATAAAGGCGAAACAGCGATGAC
CATCAACGGCCCGTGGGCATGGTCCAACATCGACACCAGCAAAGTGAATTATGGTGTAACGGTACTGCCG
ACCTTCAAGGGTCAACCATCCAAACCGTTCGTTGGCGTGCTGAGCGCAGGTATTAACGCTGCCAGTCCGA
ACAAAGAGCTGGCAAAAGAGTTCCTCGAAAACTATCTGCTGACTGATGAAGGTCTGGAAGCGGTTAATAA
AGACAAACCGCTGGGTGCCGTAGCGCTGAAGTCTTACGAGGAAGAGTTGGCGAAAGATCCACGTATTGCC
GCCACCATGGAAAACGCCCAGAAAGGTGAAATCATGCCGAACATCCCGCAGATGTCCGCTTTCTGGTATG
CCGTGCGTACTGCGGTGATCAACGCCGCCAGCGGTCGTCAGACTGTCGATGAAGCCCTGAAAGACGCGCA
GACTAATTCGGGATCCTCGATCACAAGTTTGTACAAAAAAGTTGGCGAAAACCTGTACTTCCAAGGCATG
ACTGAATATAAACTTGTGGTAGTTGGAGCTGGTGGCGTAGGCAAGAGTGCCTTGACGATACAGCTAATTC
AGAATCATTTTGTGGACGAATATGATCCAACAATAGAGGATTCCTACAGGAAGCAAGTAGTAATTGATGG
AGAAACCTGTCTCTTGGATATTCTCGACACAGCAGGTCTAGAGGAGTACAGTGCAATGAGGGACCAGTAC
ATGAGGACTGGGGAGGGCTTTCTTTGTGTATTTGCCATAAATAATACTAAATCATTTGAAGATATTCACC
ATTATAGAGAACAAATTAAAAGAGTTAAGGACTCTGAAGATGTACCTATGGTCCTAGTAGGAAATAAATG
TGATTTGCCTTCTAGAACAGTAGACACAAAACAGGCTCAGGACTTAGCAAGAAGTTATGGAATTCCTTTT
ATTGAAACATCAGCAAAGACAAGACAGGGTGTTGATGATGCCTTCTATACATTAGTTCGAGAAATTCGAA
AACATAAAGAAAAGATGAGCAAAGATGGTAAAAAGAAGAAAAAGAAGTCAAAGACAAAGTGTGTAATTAT
GTAATCAACTTTCTTGTACAAAGTGGTGATCGAGCTAGCTAGAAGCTTGTCGAGAAGTACTAGAGGATCA
TAATCAGCCATACCACATTTGTAGAGGTTTTACTTGCTTTAAAAAACCTCCCACACCTCCCCCTGAACCT
GAAACATAAAATGAATGCAATTGTTGTTGTTAACTTGTTTATTGCAGCTTATAATGGTTACAAATAAAGC
AATAGCATCACAAATTTCACAAATAAAGCATTTTTTTCACTGCATTCTAGTTGTGGTTTGTCCAAACTCA
TCAATGTATCTTATCATGTCTGGATCTGATCACTGCTTGAGCCTAGGAGATCCGAACCAGATAAGTGAAA
TCTAGTTCCAAACTATTTTGTCATTTTTAATTTTCGTATTAGCTTACGACGCTACACCCAGTTCCCATCT
ATTTTGTCACTCTTCCCTAAATAATCCTTAAAAACTCCATTTCCACCCCTCCCAGTTCCCAACTATTTTG
TCCGCCCACAGCGGGGCATTTTTCTTCCTGTTATGTTTTTAATCAAACATCCTGCCAACTCCATGTGACA
AACCGTCATCTTCGGCTACTTTTTCTCTGTCACAGAATGAAAATTTTTCTGTCATCTCTTCGTTATTAAT
GTTTGTAATTGACTGAATATCAACGCTTATTTGCAGCCTGAATGGCGAATGGG
[124 nt withheld, positions 2574-2697]
C
[91 nt withheld, positions 2699-2789]
A
[49 nt withheld, positions 2791-2839]
CCTTTGACGTTGGAGTCCACGTTCTT
[37 nt withheld, positions 2866-2902]
ACCCTATCTCGGTCTATTCTTTTGATTTATAAGGGATTTTGCCGATTTCGGCCTATTGGTTAAAAAATGA
GCTGATTTAACAAAAATTTAACGCGAATTTTAACAAAATATTAACGCTTACAATTTAGGTGGCACTTTTC
GGGGAAATGTGCGCGGAACCCCTATTTGTTTATTTTTCTAAATACATTCAAATATGTATCCGCTCATGAG
ACAATAACCCTGATAAATGCTTCAATAATATTGAAAAAGGAAGAGTATGAGTATTCAACATTTCCGTGTC
GCCCTTATTCCCTTTTTTGCGGCATTTTGCCTTCCTGTTTTTGCTCACCCAGAAACGCTGGTGAAAGTAA
AAGATGCTGAAGATCAGTTGGGTGCACGAGTGGGTTACATCGAACTGGATCTCAACAGCGGTAAGATCCT
TGAGAGTTTTCGCCCCGAAGAACGTTTTCCAATGATGAGCACTTTTAAAGTTCTGCTATGTGGCGCGGTA
TTATCCCGTATTGACGCCGGGCAAGAGCAACTCGGTCGCCGCATACACTATTCTCAGAATGACTTGGTTG
AGTACTCACCAGTCACAGAAAAGCATCTTACGGATGGCATGACAGTAAGAGAATTATGCAGTGCTGCCAT
AACCATGAGTGATAACACTGCGGCCAACTTACTTCTGACAACGATCGGAGGACCGAAGGAGCTAACCGCT
TTTTTGCACAACATGGGGGATCATGTAACTCGCCTTGATCGTTGGGAACCGGAGCTGAATGAAGCCATAC
CAAACGACGAGCGTGACACCACGATGCCTGTAGCAATGGCAACAACGTTGCGCAAACTATTAACTGGCGA
ACTACTTACTCTAGCTTCCCGGCAACAATTAATAGACTGGATGGAGGCGGATAAAGTTGCAGGACCACTT
CTGCGCTCGGCCCTTCCGGCTGGCTGGTTTATTGCTGATAAATCTGGAGCCGGTGAGCGTGGGTCTCGCG
GTATCATTGCAGCACTGGGGCCAGATGGTAAGCCCTCCCGTATCGTAGTTATCTACACGACGGGGAGTCA
GGCAACTATGGATGAACGAAATAGACAGATCGCTGAGATAGGTGCCTCACTGATTAAGCATTGGTAACTG
TCAGACCAAGTTTACTCATATATACTTTAGATTGATTTAAAACTTCATTTTTAATTTAAAAGGATCTAGG
TGAAGATCCTTTTTGATAATCTCATGACCAAAATCCCTTAACGTGAGTTTTCGTTCCACTGAGCGTCAGA
CCCCGTAGAAAAGATCAAAGGATCTTCTTGAGATCCTTTTTTTCTGCGCGTAATCTGCTGCTTGCAAACA
AAAAAACCACCGCTACCAGCGGTGGTTTGTTTGCCGGATCAAGAGCTACCAACTCTTTTTCCGAAGGTAA
CTGGCTTCAGCAGAGCGCAGATACCAAATACTGTTCTTCTAGTGTAGCCGTAGTTAGGCCACCACTTCAA
GAACTCTGTAGCACCGCCTACATACCTCGCTCTGCTAATCCTGTTACCAGTGGCTGCTGCCAGTGGCGAT
AAGTCGTGTCTTACCGGGTTGGACTCAAGACGATAGTTACCGGATAAGGCGCAGCGGTCGGGCTGAACGG
GGGGTTCGTGCACACAGCCCAGCTTGGAGCGAACGACCTACACCGAACTGAGATACCTACAGCGTGAGCT
ATGAGAAAGCGCCACGCTTCCCGAAGGGAGAAAGGCGGACAGGTATCCGGTAAGCGGCAGGGTCGGAACA
GGAGAGCGCACGAGGGAGCTTCCAGGGGGAAACGCCTGGTATCTTTATAGTCCTGTCGGGTTTCGCCACC
TCTGACTTGAGCGTCGATTTTTGTGATGCTCGTCAGGGGGGCGGAGCCTATGGAAAAACGCCAGCAACGC
GGCCTTTTTACGGTTCCTGGCCTTTTGCTGGCCTTTTGCTCACATGTTCTTTCCTGCGTTATCCCCTGAT
TCTGTGGATAACCGTATTACCGCCTTTGAGTGAGCTGATACCGCTCGCCGCAGCCGAACGACCGAGCGCA
GCGAGTCAGTGAGCGAGGAAGCGGAAGAGCGCCTGATGCGGTATTTTCTCCTTACGCATCTGTGCGGTAT
TTCACACCGCATAGACCAGCCGCGTAACCTGGCAAAATCGGTTACGGTTGAGTAATAAATGGATGCCCTG
CGTAAGCGGGTGTGGGCGGACAATAAAGTCTTAAACTGAACAAAATAGATCTAAACTATGACAATAAAGT
CTTAAACTAGACAGAATAGTTGTAAACTGAAATCAGTCCAGTTATGCTGTGAAAAAGCATACTGGACTTT
TGTTATGGCTAAAGCAAACTCTTCATTTTCTGAAGTGCAAATTGCCCGTCGTATTAAAGAGGGGCGTGGC
CAAGGGCATGGTAAAGACTATATTCGCGGCGTTGTGACAATTTACCGAACAACTCCGCGGCCGGGAAGCC
GATCTCGGCTTGAACGAATTGTTAGGTGGCGGTACTTGGGTCGATATCAAAGTGCATCACTTCTTCCCGT
ATGCCCAACTTTGTATAGAGAGCCACTGCGGGATCGTCACCGTAATCTGCTTGCACGTAGATCACATAAG
CACCAAGCGCGTTGGCCTCATGCTTGAGGAGATTGATGAGCGCGGTGGCAATGCCCTGCCTCCGGTGCTC
GCCGGAGACTGCGAGATCATAGATATAGATCTCACTACGCGGCTGCTCAAACTTGGGCAGAACGTAAGCC
GCGAGAGCGCCAACAACCGCTTCTTGGTCGAAGGCAGCAAGCGCGATGAATGTCTTACTACGGAGCAAGT
TCCCGAGGTAATCGGAGTCCGGCTGATGTTGGGAGTAGGTGGCTACGTCTCCGAACTCACGACCGAAAAG
ATCAAGAGCAGCCCGCATGGATTTGACTTGGTCAGGGCCGAGCCTACATGTGCGAATGATGCCCATACTT
GAGCCACCTAACTTTGTTTTAGGGCGACTGCCCTGCTGCGTAACATCGTTGCTGCTGCGTAACATCGTTG
CTGCTCCATAACATCAAACATCGACCCACGGCGTAACGCGCTTGCTGCTTGGATGCCCGAGGCATAGACT
GTACAAAAAAACAGTCATAACAAGCCATGAAAACCGCCACTGCGCCGTTACCACCGCTGCGTTCGGTCAA
GGTTCTGGACCAGTTGCGTGAGCGCATACGCTACTTGCATTACAGTTTACGAACCGAACAGGCTTATGTC
AACTGGGTTCGTGCCTTCATCCGTTTCCACGGTGTGCGTCACCCGGCAACCTTGGGCAGCAGCGAAGTCG
AGGCATTTCTGTCCTGGCTGGCGAACGAGCGCAAGGTTTCGGTCTCCACGCATCGTCAGGCATTGGCGGC
CTTGCTGTTCTTCTACGGCAAGGTGCTGTGCACGGATCTGCCCTTGCTTCAGGAGATCGGTAGACCTCGG
CCGTCGCGGCGCTTGCCGGTGGTGCTGACCCCGGATGAAGTGGTTCGCATCCTCGGTTTTCTGGAAGGCG
AGCATCGTTTGTTCGCCCAGGACTCTAGCTATAGTTCTAGTGGTTGGCTACTCGAGATCCCGGGTGATCA
AGTCTTCGTCGAGTGATTGTAAATAAAATGTAATTTACAGTATAGTATTTTAATTAATATACAAATGATT
TGATAATAATTCTTATTTAACTATAATATATTGTGTTGGGTTGAATTAAAGGTCCGTATACTCCGGAATA
TTAATAG
Features (pLannotate 1.2.2; 21 found; start..end, strand, type, name):
      1..92      +  promoter       polyhedrin promoter: polh from Autographa californica; promoter for the baculovirus polyhedrin gene
    146..163     +  CDS            7xHis (fragment): 6xHis affinity tag
    167..1264    +  CDS            MBP: maltose binding protein from E. coli; malE (mutated); This version of the gene does not encode a signal sequence, so MBP will remain in the cytosol.
   1284..1301    +  protein_bind   attB1 (fragment): mutant version of attB; core recombination site for the Gateway® BP reaction BP Clonase™
   1307..1323    +  CDS            TEV site (fragment): tobacco etch virus (TEV) protease recognition and cleavage site
   1328..1894    +  CDS            K-Ras: human small GTPase proto-oncoprotein
   1899..1916    -  protein_bind   attB2 (fragment): mutant version of attB; core recombination site for the Gateway® BP reaction BP Clonase™
   1956..2039    +  CDS            large T antigen (fragment): large T antigen from SV40 (simian virus 40)
   2062..2196    +  polyA_signal   SV40 poly(A) signal: SV40 polyadenylation signal
   2225..2390    -  mobile_element Tn7L: mini-Tn7 element (left end of the Tn7 transposon) Tn7
   2553..2569    +  CDS            lacZα (fragment): LacZα fragment of β-galactosidase; lacZ fragment
   2574..3028    +  rep_origin     f1 ori (sequence partly withheld): f1 bacteriophage origin of replication; arrow indicates direction of (+) strand synthesis
   3054..3158    +  promoter       AmpR promoter: bla
   3159..4019    +  CDS            AmpR: β-lactamase; bla; confers resistance to ampicillin, carbenicillin, and related antibiotics
   4190..4778    +  rep_origin     ori: high-copy-number ColE1/pMB1/pBR322/pUC origin of replication
   4964..5015    -  misc_feature   bom (fragment): basis of mobility region from pBR322
   5083..5307    -  mobile_element Tn7R: mini-Tn7 element (right end of the Tn7 transposon) Tn7
   5374..5907    -  CDS            GmR: gentamycin acetyltransferase; aacC1; confers resistance to gentamycin
   6096..6124    -  promoter       Pc promoter: intI1 (promoter lies within the coding sequence); class 1 integron promoter
   6102..6494    -  CDS            YPR2_ECOLX: Protein predicted: Swiss-Prot protein existence level 4. From Escherichia coli.
   6487..6596    -  promoter       p10 promoter: baculovirus promoter for expression in insect cells
