[The description below was written by a language model from this plasmid's Addgene catalogue record and pLannotate feature annotations shown in this document.]
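Description:
R989-X31-636 is a baculovirus transfer (donor) plasmid for insect-cell expression, built by Gateway cloning into the pDest-636 destination backbone. It is maintained in E. coli through a high-copy ColE1/pUC-type origin with ampicillin resistance (AmpR), and it also carries an f1 origin. The expression cassette and a gentamicin resistance gene (GmR, driven by the Pc integron promoter) lie between the Tn7L and Tn7R mini-Tn7 ends. This arrangement is characteristic of Tn7-based transposition systems, in which the segment between the transposon ends is moved into a baculovirus shuttle genome (bacmid) in E. coli. The resulting bacmid is then used to generate recombinant virus.

The payload is driven by the very late polyhedrin promoter from Autographa californica and terminated by an SV40 polyadenylation signal. It encodes a single fusion protein: an N-terminal His6 tag, a signal-sequence-less E. coli maltose-binding protein that stays cytosolic, an attB1 recombination scar, a TEV protease cleavage site, and human KRAS4b residues 1–188 carrying the Q61L substitution, followed by attB2. His6 and MBP provide affinity purification handles, and MBP is generally used to aid solubility. According to the construct name, TEV cleavage should remove the tags and leave a single extra glycine ahead of the KRAS sequence. A p10 promoter is also annotated in the opposite orientation to the polyhedrin cassette, but no coding sequence is recorded as being expressed from it.

The stated purpose is baculovirus-based production of the tagged KRAS4b Q61L protein. The associated publication concerns high-yield preparation of farnesylated and methylated KRAS4b for biophysical studies of prenylated protein–lipid interactions, for which the full-length 1–188 form is relevant.
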