Addgene plasmid #159558: R989-X31-636: His6-MBP-tev-G-Hs.KRAS4b(1-188) Q61L
Purpose: Baculovirus protein expression of His6-MBP-tev-G-Hs.KRAS4b(1-188) Q61L
Depositing lab: Dominic Esposito. Depositing organization: National Cancer Institute (NCI). Publication: Farnesylated and methylated KRAS4b: high yield production of protein suitable for biophysical studies of prenylated protein-lipid interactions. Gillette WK, Esposito D, Abreu Blanco M, Alexander P, Bindu L, Bittner C, Chertov O, Frank PH, Grose C, Jones JE, Meng Z, Perkins S, Van Q, Ghirlando R, Fivash M, Nissley DV, McCormick F, Holderfield M, Stephen AG. Sci Rep. 2015 Nov 2;5:15916. doi: 10.1038/srep15916. PubMed 26522388.
Backbone
  Vector backbone: pDest-636
  Vector type: Insect Expression
Growth in bacteria
  Bacterial resistance: Ampicillin, 100 μg/mL
  Growth temperature: 37°C
  Growth strain: DH5alpha
  Copy number: High Copy
Gene/Insert
  Gene/Insert name: His6-MBP-tev-G-Hs.KRAS4b(1-188) Q61L
  Species: H. sapiens (human)
  Mutation: Q61L
  Entrez Gene: KRAS (a.k.a. 'C-K-RAS, C-K-RAS, CFC2, K-RAS2A, K-RAS2B, K-RAS4A, K-RAS4B, K-Ras, K-Ras 2, KI-RAS, KRAS1, KRAS2, NS, NS3, OES, RALD, RASK2, c-Ki-ras, c-Ki-ras2)
  Tag / fusion protein: His6-MBP-tev (N terminal on insert)
  Cloning method: Gateway Cloning
Terms and licenses: Academic/Nonprofit Terms; Industry Terms: Not Available to Industry
How to cite: R989-X31-636: His6-MBP-tev-G-Hs.KRAS4b(1-188) Q61L was a gift from Dominic Esposito (Addgene plasmid # 159558 ; http://n2t.net/addgene:159558 ; RRID:Addgene_159558)
